>Addgene plasmid #138922 | pPD928 ZF158x12-Compact_EYFP | addgene full sequence | sequence record 324515 | Addgene NGS Result
GTGCCACCTGACGTCGACGGATCGGGAGATCTGCGAGTGTAGATGGAGCTGGTGTAGATGGAGTCGATGT
AGATGGAGGACTTGTAGATGGAGTCGATGTAGATGGAGGTGATGTAGATGGAGCGACTGTAGATGGAGAC
GCTGTAGATGGAGGATCTGTAGATGGAGGCTTTGTAGATGGAGAGCCTGTAGATGGAGGCCGTGTAGATG
GAGACGCTCTCTAGAGGGTATATAATGGGGGCCACTAGTCTACTACCAGAGCTCATCGCTAGCGCCACCA
TGGTGAGCAAGGGCGAGGAGCTGTTCACCGGGGTGGTGCCCATCCTGGTCGAGCTGGACGGCGACGTAAA
CGGCCACAAGTTCAGCGTGTCCGGCGAGGGCGAGGGCGATGCCACCTACGGCAAGCTGACCCTGAAGTTC
ATCTGCACCACCGGCAAGCTGCCCGTGCCCTGGCCCACCCTCGTGACCACCTTCGGCTACGGCCTGCAGT
GCTTCGCCCGCTACCCCGACCACATGAAGCAGCACGACTTCTTCAAGTCCGCCATGCCCGAAGGCTACGT
CCAGGAGCGCACCATCTTCTTCAAGGACGACGGCAACTACAAGACCCGCGCCGAGGTGAAGTTCGAGGGC
GACACCCTGGTGAACCGCATCGAGCTGAAGGGCATCGACTTCAAGGAGGACGGCAACATCCTGGGGCACA
AGCTGGAGTACAACTACAACAGCCACAACGTCTATATCATGGCCGACAAGCAGAAGAACGGCATCAAGGT
GAACTTCAAGATCCGCCACAACATCGAGGACGGCAGCGTGCAGCTCGCCGACCACTACCAGCAGAACACC
CCCATCGGCGACGGCCCCGTGCTGCTGCCCGACAACCACTACCTGAGCTACCAGTCCGCCCTGAGCAAAG
ACCCCAACGAGAAGCGCGATCACATGGTCCTGCTGGAGTTCGTGACCGCCGCCGGGATCACTCTCGGCAT
GGACGAGCTGTACAAGTAGGCGGCCGCTCGAGTCTAGAGGGCCCGTTTAAACCCGCTGATCAGCCTCGAC
TGTGCCTTCTAGTTGCCAGCCATCTGTTGTTTGCCCCTCCCCCGTGCCTTCCTTGACCCTGGAAGGTGCC
ACTCCCACTGTCCTTTCCTAATAAAATGAGGAAATTGCATCGCATTGTCTGAGTAGGTGTCATTCTATTC
TGGGGGGTGGGGTGGGGCAGGACAGCAAGGGGGAGGATTGGGAAGTCAATAGCAGGCATGCTGGGGATGC
GGTGGGCTCTATGGCTTCTGAGGCGGAAAGAACCAGCTGGGGCTCTAGGGGGTATCCCC
[124 nt withheld, positions 1320-1443]
C
[91 nt withheld, positions 1445-1535]
A
[49 nt withheld, positions 1537-1585]
CCTTTGACGTTGGAGTCCACGTTCTTT
[37 nt withheld, positions 1613-1649]
ACCCTATCTCGGTCTATTCTTTTGATTTATAAGGGATTTTGCCGATTTCGGCCTATTGGTTAAAAAATGA
GCTGATTTAACAAAAATTTAACGCGAATTAATTCTGTGGAATGTGTGTCAGTTAGGCTCAATTAGTCAGC
AACCATAGTCCCGCCCCTAACTCCGCCCATCCCGCCCCTAACTCCGCCCAGTTCCGCCCATTCTCCGCCC
CATGGCTGACTAATTTTTTTTATTTATGCAGAGGCCGAGGCCGCCTCTGCCTCTGAGCTATTCCAGAAGT
AGTGAGGAGGCTTTTTTGGAGGCCTAGGCTTTTGCAAAAAGCTCCCGGGAGCTTGTATATCCATTTTCGG
AGGTTGGGCTTCGGAATCGTTTTCCGGGACGCCGGCTGGATGATCCTCCAGCGCGGGGATCTCATGCTGG
AGTTCTTCGCCCACCCCAACTTGTTTATTGCAGCTTATAATGGTTACAAATAAAGCAATAGCATCACAAA
TTTCACAAATAAAGCATTTTTTTCACTGCATTCTAGTTGTGGTTTGTCCAAACTCATCAATGTATCTTAT
CATGTCTGTATACCGTCGACCTCTAGCTAGAGCTTGGCGTAATCATGGTCATAGCTGTTTCCTGTGTGAA
ATTGTTATCCGCTCACAATTCCACACAACATACGAGCCGGAAGCATAAAGTGTAAAGCCTGGGGTGCCTA
ATGAGTGAGCTAACTCACATTAATTGCGTTGCGCTCACTGCCCGCTTTCCAGTCGGGAAACCTGTCGTGC
CAGCTGCATTAATGAATCGGCCAACGCGCGGGGAGAGGCGGTTTGCGTATTGGGCGCTCTTCCGCTTCCT
CGCTCACTGACTCGCTGCGCTCGGTCGTTCGGCTGCGGCGAGCGGTATCAGCTCACTCAAAGGCGGTAAT
ACGGTTATCCACAGAATCAGGGGATAACGCAGGAAAGAACATGTGAGCAAAAGGCCAGCAAAAGGCCAGG
AACCGTAAAAAGGCCGCGTTGCTGGCGTTTTTCCATAGGCTCCGCCCCCCTGACGAGCATCACAAAAATC
GACGCTCAAGTCAGAGGTGGCGAAACCCGACAGGACTATAAAGATACCAGGCGTTTCCCCCTGGAAGCTC
CCTCGTGCGCTCTCCTGTTCCGACCCTGCCGCTTACCGGATACCTGTCCGCCTTTCTCCCTTCGGGAAGC
GTGGCGCTTTCTCATAGCTCACGCTGTAGGTATCTCAGTTCGGTGTAGGTCGTTCGCTCCAAGCTGGGCT
GTGTGCACGAACCCCCCGTTCAGCCCGACCGCTGCGCCTTATCCGGTAACTATCGTCTTGAGTCCAACCC
GGTAAGACACGACTTATCGCCACTGGCAGCAGCCACTGGTAACAGGATTAGCAGAGCGAGGTATGTAGGC
GGTGCTACAGAGTTCTTGAAGTGGTGGCCTAACTACGGCTACACTAGAAGAACAGTATTTGGTATCTGCG
CTCTGCTGAAGCCAGTTACCTTCGGAAAAAGAGTTGGTAGCTCTTGATCCGGCAAACAAACCACCGCTGG
TAGCGGTGGTTTTTTTGTTTGCAAGCAGCAGATTACGCGCAGAAAAAAAGGATCTCAAGAAGATCCTTTG
ATCTTTTCTACGGGGTCTGACGCTCAGTGGAACGAAAACTCACGTTAAGGGATTTTGGTCATGAGATTAT
CAAAAAGGATCTTCACCTAGATCCTTTTAAATTAAAAATGAAGTTTTAAATCAATCTAAAGTATATATGA
GTAAACTTGGTCTGACAGTTACCAATGCTTAATCAGTGAGGCACCTATCTCAGCGATCTGTCTATTTCGT
TCATCCATAGTTGCCTGACTCCCCGTCGTGTAGATAACTACGATACGGGAGGGCTTACCATCTGGCCCCA
GTGCTGCAATGATACCGCGAGATCCACGCTCACCGGCTCCAGATTTATCAGCAATAAACCAGCCAGCCGG
AAGGGCCGAGCGCAGAAGTGGTCCTGCAACTTTATCCGCCTCCATCCAGTCTATTAATTGTTGCCGGGAA
GCTAGAGTAAGTAGTTCGCCAGTTAATAGTTTGCGCAACGTTGTTGCCATTGCTACAGGCATCGTGGTGT
CACGCTCGTCGTTTGGTATGGCTTCATTCAGCTCCGGTTCCCAACGATCAAGGCGAGTTACATGATCCCC
CATGTTGTGCAAAAAAGCGGTTAGCTCCTTCGGTCCTCCGATCGTTGTCAGAAGTAAGTTGGCCGCAGTG
TTATCACTCATGGTTATGGCAGCACTGCATAATTCTCTTACTGTCATGCCATCCGTAAGATGCTTTTCTG
TGACTGGTGAGTACTCAACCAAGTCATTCTGAGAATAGTGTATGCGGCGACCGAGTTGCTCTTGCCCGGC
GTCAATACGGGATAATACCGCGCCACATAGCAGAACTTTAAAAGTGCTCATCATTGGAAAACGTTCTTCG
GGGCGAAAACTCTCAAGGATCTTACCGCTGTTGAGATCCAGTTCGATGTAACCCACTCGTGCACCCAACT
GATCTTCAGCATCTTTTACTTTCACCAGCGTTTCTGGGTGAGCAAAAACAGGAAGGCAAAATGCCGCAAA
AAAGGGAATAAGGGCGACACGGAAATGTTGAATACTCATACTCTTCCTTTTTCAATATTATTGAAGCATT
TATCAGGGTTATTGTCTCATGAGCGGATACATATTTGAATGTATTTAGAAAAATAAACAAATAGGGGTTC
CGCGCACATTTCCCCGAAAA
Features (pLannotate 1.2.2; 16 found; start..end, strand, type, name):
    222..238     +  promoter       minP (fragment): minimal TATA-box promoter with low basal activity
    280..996     +  CDS            EYFP: EYFP is a basic (constitutively fluorescent) green/yellow fluorescent protein published in 1996, derived from Aequorea victoria. It is reported to be a very rapidly-maturing weak dimer with high acid sensitivity.
   1050..1161    +  polyA_signal   bGH poly(A) signal: bovine growth hormone polyadenylation signal
   1278..1299    +  promoter       SV40 promoter (fragment): SV40 enhancer and early promoter
   1320..1748    +  rep_origin     f1 ori (sequence partly withheld): f1 bacteriophage origin of replication; arrow indicates direction of (+) strand synthesis
   1753..1775    +  promoter       SV40 promoter (fragment): SV40 enhancer and early promoter
   1776..1967    +  promoter       SV40 promoter: SV40 early promoter
   1994..2092    +  CDS            ble (fragment): BLE_KLEPN - Experimental evidence at protein level: Swiss-Prot protein existence level 1. Binding protein with a strong affinity to the bleomycin family of antibiotics. Binds to CL990; an antimitotic-antibiotic compound. From Klebsiella pneumoniae.
   2087..2208    +  polyA_signal   SV40 poly(A) signal: SV40 polyadenylation signal
   2281..2297    -  protein_bind   lac operator: The lac repressor binds to the lac operator to inhibit transcription in E. coli. This inhibition can be relieved by adding lactose or isopropyl-β-D-thiogalactopyranoside (IPTG). lac repressor encoded by lacI
   2305..2335    -  promoter       lac promoter: promoter for the E. coli lac operon
   2350..2371    -  protein_bind   CAP binding site: CAP binding activates transcription in the presence of cAMP. E. coli catabolite activator protein
   2384..2476    -  CDS            lacI (fragment): lac repressor; lacI; The lac repressor binds to the lac operator to inhibit transcription in E. coli. This inhibition can be relieved by adding lactose or isopropyl-β-D-thiogalactopyranoside (IPTG).
   2659..3247    -  rep_origin     ori: high-copy-number ColE1/pMB1/pBR322/pUC origin of replication
   3418..4278    -  CDS            AmpR: β-lactamase; bla; confers resistance to ampicillin, carbenicillin, and related antibiotics
   4279..4383    -  promoter       AmpR promoter: bla
