[The description below was written by a language model from this plasmid's Addgene catalogue record and pLannotate feature annotations shown in this document.]
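Description:
pPD928 ZF158x12-Compact_EYFP is a mammalian expression reporter plasmid from the COMET toolkit, a set of synthetic-biology parts for building customizable transcriptional programs in mammalian cells. It is built on the pPD540 Reporter Template v3 backbone and is about 4.4 kb. It is propagated in E. coli as a high-copy plasmid through a ColE1/pUC-type origin, with selection by ampicillin through the AmpR (β-lactamase) gene and its own promoter. The backbone also carries an f1 phage origin and remnants of a lac promoter/operator region.

The payload is a synthetic promoter, ZF158x12-Compact, cloned between retained BglII and NheI sites upstream of an EYFP coding sequence that is terminated by the bovine growth hormone polyadenylation signal. The feature table does not annotate the zinc-finger binding sites themselves. It detects only a fragment of a minimal TATA-box promoter just upstream of EYFP. The name suggests twelve tightly spaced binding sites for the ZF158 zinc-finger domain placed in front of this low-basal-activity core, though the record does not spell out this architecture. In such a design, EYFP output would stay low until a matching zinc-finger transcription factor is supplied from another construct, so yellow fluorescence would report the activity of that regulator.

Downstream, an SV40 early promoter and SV40 poly(A) signal flank only a short fragment of the ble (bleomycin-family resistance) gene, so a functional mammalian selection marker does not appear to be present. This fits use by transient transfection. The stated purpose is simply to serve as the EYFP reporter for the ZF158x12-Compact promoter.
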