Addgene plasmid #138922: pPD928 ZF158x12-Compact_EYFP
Purpose: EYFP reporter vector for the ZF158x12-Compact promoter
Depositing lab: Joshua Leonard. Depositing organization: Northwestern University. Publication: The COMET toolkit for composing customizable genetic programs in mammalian cells. Donahue PS, Draut JW, Muldoon JJ, Edelstein HI, Bagheri N, Leonard JN. Nat Commun. 2020 Feb 7;11(1):779. doi: 10.1038/s41467-019-14147-5. PubMed 32034124.
Backbone
  Vector backbone: pPD540 Reporter Template v3
  Vector type: Mammalian Expression, Synthetic Biology
Growth in bacteria
  Bacterial resistance: Ampicillin, 100 μg/mL
  Growth temperature: 37°C
  Growth strain: DH5alpha
  Copy number: High Copy
Gene/Insert
  Gene/Insert name: ZF158x12-Compact
  Species: Synthetic
  Promoter: ZF158x12-Compact
  Cloning method: Restriction Enzyme; 5′ cloning site BglII (not destroyed); 3′ cloning site NheI (not destroyed)
  Sequencing primers: 5′ CGACACGGAAATGTTGAATAC; 3′ TAGAAGGCACAGTCGAGG
Terms and licenses: Academic/Nonprofit Terms; Industry Terms: Not Available to Industry
Depositor comments: Leonard Lab plasmid reference number: L1473
How to cite: pPD928 ZF158x12-Compact_EYFP was a gift from Joshua Leonard (Addgene plasmid # 138922 ; http://n2t.net/addgene:138922 ; RRID:Addgene_138922)
