>Addgene plasmid #138922 | pPD928 ZF158x12-Compact_EYFP | depositor partial sequence | sequence record 268511 | ZF158x12-Compact promoter
AGATCTGCGAGTGTAGATGGAGCTGGTGTAGATGGAGTCGATGTAGATGGAGGACTTGTAGATGGAGTCG
ATGTAGATGGAGGTGATGTAGATGGAGCGACTGTAGATGGAGACGCTGTAGATGGAGGATCTGTAGATGG
AGGCTTTGTAGATGGAGAGCCTGTAGATGGAGGCCGTGTAGATGGAGACGCTCTCTAGAGGGTATATAAT
GGGGGCCACTAGTCTACTACCAGAGCTCATCGCTAGC
